Addgene plasmid #101761: pGL3-Sox2
Purpose: Sox2 promoter reporter
Depositing lab: Yuh-Shan Jou. Depositing organization: Academia Sinica. Publication: PSPC1 mediates TGF-beta1 autocrine signalling and Smad2/3 target switching to promote EMT, stemness and metastasis. Yeh HW, Hsu EC, Lee SS, Lang YD, Lin YC, Chang CY, Lee SY, Gu DL, Shih JH, Ho CM, Chen CF, Chen CT, Tu PH, Cheng CF, Chen RH, Yang RB, Jou YS. Nat Cell Biol. 2018 Apr;20(4):479-491. doi: 10.1038/s41556-018-0062-y. Epub 2018 Mar 28. PubMed 29593326.
Backbone
  Vector backbone: pGL3
  Backbone manufacturer: Promega
  Backbone size w/o insert (bp): 4818
  Total vector size (bp): 5878
  Vector type: Mammalian Expression, Luciferase
Growth in bacteria
  Bacterial resistance: Ampicillin, 100 μg/mL
  Growth temperature: 37°C
  Growth strain: DH5alpha
  Copy number: High Copy
Gene/Insert
  Gene/Insert name: SRY-box 2 promoter (alt name: SOX2 promoter)
  Species: H. sapiens (human)
  Insert size (bp): 1060
  Entrez Gene: SOX2 (a.k.a. ANOP3, MCOPS3)
  Cloning method: Restriction Enzyme; 5′ cloning site Kpn1 (not destroyed); 3′ cloning site HindIII (not destroyed)
  Sequencing primers: 5′ RVprimer3; 3′ CTAGCAAAATAGGCTGTCCC
Terms and licenses: Academic/Nonprofit Terms; Industry Terms: Not Available to Industry
How to cite: pGL3-Sox2 was a gift from Yuh-Shan Jou (Addgene plasmid # 101761 ; http://n2t.net/addgene:101761 ; RRID:Addgene_101761)
