[The description below was written by a language model from this plasmid's Addgene catalogue record and pLannotate feature annotations shown in this document.]
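Description:
pGL3-Sox2 is a promoter-reporter plasmid built on the Promega pGL3 luciferase backbone, designed for transient transfection of mammalian cells to measure the transcriptional activity of the human SOX2 promoter. A roughly 1.06 kb fragment of the human SOX2 (SRY-box 2) upstream region was inserted between the KpnI and HindIII sites of the multiple cloning site, both of which are retained, placing it directly in front of the firefly luciferase (luc+) coding sequence. The annotation detects a short fragment matching the start of the SOX2 coding sequence just upstream of luciferase, suggesting that the cloned region runs through the transcription start site and slightly into the first codons of the gene. Luciferase transcripts are terminated by the SV40 late poly(A) signal. Upstream of the insert, a synthetic poly(A) signal and an RNA polymerase II transcriptional pause site from the human α2-globin gene reduce read-through transcription from the backbone, so that luciferase output reflects the inserted promoter rather than spurious plasmid transcription.

In bacteria the plasmid is maintained at high copy through a ColE1/pUC-type origin and selected with ampicillin via the β-lactamase gene and its native promoter. An f1 origin is also present for single-stranded DNA production. The small large T antigen, TcR and lacZα fragments annotated are backbone remnants, not functional genes. The sequenced record is 5,794 nt, slightly shorter than the catalogued total of 5,878 bp. The associated work concerns TGF-β1/Smad signalling, EMT and stemness, consistent with using this reporter to assay regulation of SOX2 transcription.
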