Features (pLannotate 1.2.2; 12 found; start..end, strand, type, name):
    925..1035    +  CDS            SOX2 (fragment): SOX2_HUMAN - Experimental evidence at protein level: Swiss-Prot protein existence level 1. Transcription factor that forms a trimeric complex with OCT4 on DNA and controls the expression of a number of genes involved in embryonic development such as YES1, FGF4, UTF1 and ZFP206 (By similarity). Binds to the proximal enhancer region of NANOG (By similarity). Critical for early embryogenesis and for embryonic stem cell pluripotency (PubMed:18035408). Downstream SRRT target that mediates the promotion of neural stem cell self-renewal (By similarity). Keeps neural cells undifferentiated by countera
   1071..2723    +  CDS            luciferase: firefly luciferase; luc+; enhanced luc+ version of the luciferase gene
   2764..2885    -  polyA_signal   SV40 poly(A) signal: SV40 polyadenylation signal
   2908..2976    -  CDS            large T antigen (fragment): large T antigen from SV40 (simian virus 40)
   2992..3124    +  CDS            TcR (fragment): tetracycline efflux protein; tet; confers resistance to tetracycline
   3304..3892    -  rep_origin     ori: high-copy-number ColE1/pMB1/pBR322/pUC origin of replication
   4063..4923    -  CDS            AmpR: β-lactamase; bla; confers resistance to ampicillin, carbenicillin, and related antibiotics
   4924..5028    -  promoter       AmpR promoter: bla
   5055..5483    +  rep_origin     f1 ori (sequence partly withheld): f1 bacteriophage origin of replication; arrow indicates direction of (+) strand synthesis
   5515..5582    -  CDS            lacZα (fragment): LacZα fragment of β-galactosidase; lacZ fragment
   5641..5689    +  polyA_signal   poly(A) signal: synthetic polyadenylation signal
   5703..5794    +  misc_feature   pause site: RNA polymerase II transcriptional pause signal from the human α2 globin gene
>Addgene plasmid #101761 | pGL3-Sox2 | addgene full sequence | sequence record 196955 | Addgene NGS Result
ATCGATAGGTACCGAACAATGACACACCAACTCCTGCACTGGCTGTTTCCAGAAATACGAGTTGGACAGC
CGCCCTGAGCCACCCACTGTGCCCTGCCCCACCCCCGCACCTTAGCTGCTTCCCGCGTCCCATCCTCATT
TAAGTACCCTGCACCAAAAAGTAAATCAATATTAAGTTTAAAGAAAAAAAAACCCACGTAGTCTTAGTGC
TGTTTACCCACTTCCTTCGAAAAGGCGTGTGGTGTGACCTGTTGCTGCGAGAGGGGATACAAAGGTTTCT
CAGTGGCTGGCAGGCTGGCTCTGGGAGCCTCCTCCCCCTCCTCGCCTGCCCCCTCCTCCCCCGGCCTCCC
CCGCGCGGCCGGCGGCGCGGGAGGCCCCGCCCCCTTTCATGCAAAACCCGGCAGCGAGGCTGGGCTCGAG
TGGAGGAGCCGCCGCGCGCTGATTGGTCGCTAGAAACCCATTTATTCCCTGACAGCCCCCGTCACATGGA
TGGTTGTCTATTAACTTGTTCAAAAAAGTATCAGGAGTTGTCAAGGCAGAGAAGAGAGTGTTTGCAAAAG
GGGGAAAGTAGTTTGCTGCCTCTTTAAGACTAGGACTGAGAGAAAGAAGAGGAGAGAGAAAGAAAGGGAG
AGAAGTTTGAGCCCCAGGCTTAAGCCTTTCCAAAAAATAATAATAACAATCATCGGCGGCGGCAGGATCG
GCCAGAGGAGGAGGGAAGCGCTTTTTTTGATCCTGATTCCAGTTTGCCTCTCTCTTTTTTTCCCCCAAAT
TATTCTTCGCCTGATTTTCCTCGCGGAGCCCTGCGCTCCCGACACCCCCGCCCGCCTCCCCTCCTCCTCT
CCCCCCGCCCGCGGGCCCCCCAAAGTCCCGGCCGGGCCGAGGGTCGGCGGCCGCCGGCGGGCCGGGCCCG
CGCACAGCGCCCGCATGTACAACATGATGGAGACGGAGCTGAAGCCGCCGGGCCCGCAGCAAACTTCGGG
GGGCGGCGGCGGCAACTCCACCGCGGCGGCGGCCGGCGGCAACCAGAAAAACAGCAAGCTTGGCATTCCG
GTACTGTTGGTAAAGCCACCATGGAAGACGCCAAAAACATAAAGAAAGGCCCGGCGCCATTCTATCCGCT
GGAAGATGGAACCGCTGGAGAGCAACTGCATAAGGCTATGAAGAGATACGCCCTGGTTCCTGGAACAATT
GCTTTTACAGATGCACATATCGAGGTGGACATCACTTACGCTGAGTACTTCGAAATGTCCGTTCGGTTGG
CAGAAGCTATGAAACGATATGGGCTGAATACAAATCACAGAATCGTCGTATGCAGTGAAAACTCTCTTCA
ATTCTTTATGCCGGTGTTGGGCGCGTTATTTATCGGAGTTGCAGTTGCGCCCGCGAACGACATTTATAAT
GAACGTGAATTGCTCAACAGTATGGGCATTTCGCAGCCTACCGTGGTGTTCGTTTCCAAAAAGGGGTTGC
AAAAAATTTTGAACGTGCAAAAAAAGCTCCCAATCATCCAAAAAATTATTATCATGGATTCTAAAACGGA
TTACCAGGGATTTCAGTCGATGTACACGTTCGTCACATCTCATCTACCTCCCGGTTTTAATGAATACGAT
TTTGTGCCAGAGTCCTTCGATAGGGACAAGACAATTGCACTGATCATGAACTCCTCTGGATCTACTGGTC
TGCCTAAAGGTGTCGCTCTGCCTCATAGAACTGCCTGCGTGAGATTCTCGCATGCCAGAGATCCTATTTT
TGGCAATCAAATCATTCCGGATACTGCGATTTTAAGTGTTGTTCCATTCCATCACGGTTTTGGAATGTTT
ACTACACTCGGATATTTGATATGTGGATTTCGAGTCGTCTTAATGTATAGATTTGAAGAAGAGCTGTTTC
TGAGGAGCCTTCAGGATTACAAGATTCAAAGTGCGCTGCTGGTGCCAACCCTATTCTCCTTCTTCGCCAA
AAGCACTCTGATTGACAAATACGATTTATCTAATTTACACGAAATTGCTTCTGGTGGCGCTCCCCTCTCT
AAGGAAGTCGGGGAAGCGGTTGCCAAGAGGTTCCATCTGCCAGGTATCAGGCAAGGATATGGGCTCACTG
AGACTACATCAGCTATTCTGATTACACCCGAGGGGGATGATAAACCGGGCGCGGTCGGTAAAGTTGTTCC
ATTTTTTGAAGCGAAGGTTGTGGATCTGGATACCGGGAAAACGCTGGGCGTTAATCAAAGAGGCGAACTG
TGTGTGAGAGGTCCTATGATTATGTCCGGTTATGTAAACAATCCGGAAGCGACCAACGCCTTGATTGACA
AGGATGGATGGCTACATTCTGGAGACATAGCTTACTGGGACGAAGACGAACACTTCTTCATCGTTGACCG
CCTGAAGTCTCTGATTAAGTACAAAGGCTATCAGGTGGCTCCCGCTGAATTGGAATCCATCTTGCTCCAA
CACCCCAACATCTTCGACGCAGGTGTCGCAGGTCTTCCCGACGATGACGCCGGTGAACTTCCCGCCGCCG
TTGTTGTTTTGGAGCACGGAAAGACGATGACGGAAAAAGAGATCGTGGATTACGTCGCCAGTCAAGTAAC
AACCGCGAAAAAGTTGCGCGGAGGAGTTGTGTTTGTGGACGAAGTACCGAAAGGTCTTACCGGAAAACTC
GACGCAAGAAAAATCAGAGAGATCCTCATAAAGGCCAAGAAGGGCGGAAAGATCGCCGTGTAATTCTAGA
GTCGGGGCGGCCGGCCGCTTCGAGCAGACATGATAAGATACATTGATGAGTTTGGACAAACCACAACTAG
AATGCAGTGAAAAAAATGCTTTATTTGTGAAATTTGTGATGCTATTGCTTTATTTGTAACCATTATAAGC
TGCAATAAACAAGTTAACAACAACAATTGCATTCATTTTATGTTTCAGGTTCAGGGGGAGGTGTGGGAGG
TTTTTTAAAGCAAGTAAAACCTCTACAAATGTGGTAAAATCGATAAGGATCCGTCGACCGATGCCCTTGA
GAGCCTTCAACCCAGTCAGCTCCTTCCGGTGGGCGCGGGGCATGACTATCGTCGCCGCACTTATGACTGT
CTTCTTTATCATGCAACTCGTAGGACAGGTGCCGGCAGCGCTCTTCCGCTTCCTCGCTCACTGACTCGCT
GCGCTCGGTCGTTCGGCTGCGGCGAGCGGTATCAGCTCACTCAAAGGCGGTAATACGGTTATCCACAGAA
TCAGGGGATAACGCAGGAAAGAACATGTGAGCAAAAGGCCAGCAAAAGGCCAGGAACCGTAAAAAGGCCG
CGTTGCTGGCGTTTTTCCATAGGCTCCGCCCCCCTGACGAGCATCACAAAAATCGACGCTCAAGTCAGAG
GTGGCGAAACCCGACAGGACTATAAAGATACCAGGCGTTTCCCCCTGGAAGCTCCCTCGTGCGCTCTCCT
GTTCCGACCCTGCCGCTTACCGGATACCTGTCCGCCTTTCTCCCTTCGGGAAGCGTGGCGCTTTCTCATA
GCTCACGCTGTAGGTATCTCAGTTCGGTGTAGGTCGTTCGCTCCAAGCTGGGCTGTGTGCACGAACCCCC
CGTTCAGCCCGACCGCTGCGCCTTATCCGGTAACTATCGTCTTGAGTCCAACCCGGTAAGACACGACTTA
TCGCCACTGGCAGCAGCCACTGGTAACAGGATTAGCAGAGCGAGGTATGTAGGCGGTGCTACAGAGTTCT
TGAAGTGGTGGCCTAACTACGGCTACACTAGAAGAACAGTATTTGGTATCTGCGCTCTGCTGAAGCCAGT
TACCTTCGGAAAAAGAGTTGGTAGCTCTTGATCCGGCAAACAAACCACCGCTGGTAGCGGTGGTTTTTTT
GTTTGCAAGCAGCAGATTACGCGCAGAAAAAAAGGATCTCAAGAAGATCCTTTGATCTTTTCTACGGGGT
CTGACGCTCAGTGGAACGAAAACTCACGTTAAGGGATTTTGGTCATGAGATTATCAAAAAGGATCTTCAC
CTAGATCCTTTTAAATTAAAAATGAAGTTTTAAATCAATCTAAAGTATATATGAGTAAACTTGGTCTGAC
AGTTACCAATGCTTAATCAGTGAGGCACCTATCTCAGCGATCTGTCTATTTCGTTCATCCATAGTTGCCT
GACTCCCCGTCGTGTAGATAACTACGATACGGGAGGGCTTACCATCTGGCCCCAGTGCTGCAATGATACC
GCGAGACCCACGCTCACCGGCTCCAGATTTATCAGCAATAAACCAGCCAGCCGGAAGGGCCGAGCGCAGA
AGTGGTCCTGCAACTTTATCCGCCTCCATCCAGTCTATTAATTGTTGCCGGGAAGCTAGAGTAAGTAGTT
CGCCAGTTAATAGTTTGCGCAACGTTGTTGCCATTGCTACAGGCATCGTGGTGTCACGCTCGTCGTTTGG
TATGGCTTCATTCAGCTCCGGTTCCCAACGATCAAGGCGAGTTACATGATCCCCCATGTTGTGCAAAAAA
GCGGTTAGCTCCTTCGGTCCTCCGATCGTTGTCAGAAGTAAGTTGGCCGCAGTGTTATCACTCATGGTTA
TGGCAGCACTGCATAATTCTCTTACTGTCATGCCATCCGTAAGATGCTTTTCTGTGACTGGTGAGTACTC
AACCAAGTCATTCTGAGAATAGTGTATGCGGCGACCGAGTTGCTCTTGCCCGGCGTCAATACGGGATAAT
ACCGCGCCACATAGCAGAACTTTAAAAGTGCTCATCATTGGAAAACGTTCTTCGGGGCGAAAACTCTCAA
GGATCTTACCGCTGTTGAGATCCAGTTCGATGTAACCCACTCGTGCACCCAACTGATCTTCAGCATCTTT
TACTTTCACCAGCGTTTCTGGGTGAGCAAAAACAGGAAGGCAAAATGCCGCAAAAAAGGGAATAAGGGCG
ACACGGAAATGTTGAATACTCATACTCTTCCTTTTTCAATATTATTGAAGCATTTATCAGGGTTATTGTC
TCATGAGCGGATACATATTTGAATGTATTTAGAAAAATAAACAAATAGGGGTTCCGCGCACATTTCCCCG
AAAAGTGCCACCTG
[124 nt withheld, positions 5055-5178]
C
[91 nt withheld, positions 5180-5270]
A
[49 nt withheld, positions 5272-5320]
CCTTTGACGTTGGAGTCCACGTTCTTT
[37 nt withheld, positions 5348-5384]
ACCCTATCTCGGTCTATTCTTTTGATTTATAAGGGATTTTGCCGATTTCGGCCTATTGGTTAAAAAATGA
GCTGATTTAACAAAAATTTAACGCGAATTTTAACAAAATATTAACGCTTACAATTTGCCATTCGCCATTC
AGGCTGCGCAACTGTTGGGAAGGGCGATCGGTGCGGGCCTCTTCGCTATTACGCCAGCCCAAGCTACCAT
GATAAGTAAGTAATATTAAGGTACGGGAGGTACTTGGAGCGGCCGCAATAAAATATCTTTATTTTCATTA
CATCTGTGTGTTGGTTTTTTGTGTGAATCGATAGTACTAACATACGCTCTCCATCAAAACAAAACGAAAC
AAAACAAACTAGCAAAATAGGCTGTCCCCAGTGCAAGTGCAGGTGCCAGAACATTTCTCT
